>Addgene plasmid #112403 | pZNF75A.1.0-gDNA | depositor full sequence | sequence record 211794 | Full Sequence
TAGAGCTAGAAATAGCAAGTTAAAATAAGGCTAGTCCGTTATCAACTTGAAAAAGTGGCACCGAGTCGGT
GCTTTTTTGTTTTAGAGCTAGAAATAGCAAGTTAAAATAAGGCTAGTCCGTTTTTAGCGCGTGCGCCAAT
TCTGCAGACAAATGGCTCTAGAGGTACCCGTTACATAACTTACGGTAAATGGCCCGCCTGGCTGACCGCC
CAACGACCCCCGCCCATTGACGTCAATAGTAACGCCAATAGGGACTTTCCATTGACGTCAATGGGTGGAG
TATTTACGGTAAACTGCCCACTTGGCAGTACATCAAGTGTATCATATGCCAAGTACGCCCCCTATTGACG
TCAATGACGGTAAATGGCCCGCCTGGCATTGTGCCCAGTACATGACCTTATGGGACTTTCCTACTTGGCA
GTACATCTACGTATTAGTCATCGCTATTACCATGGTCGAGGTGAGCCCCACGTTCTGCTTCACTCTCCCC
ATCTCCCCCCCCTCCCCACCCCCAATTTTGTATTTATTTATTTTTTAATTATTTTGTGCAGCGATGGGGG
CGGGGGGGGGGGGGGGGCGCGCGCCAGGCGGGGCGGGGCGGGGCGAGGGGCGGGGCGGGGCGAGGCGGAG
AGGTGCGGCGGCAGCCAATCAGAGCGGCGCGCTCCGAAAGTTTCCTTTTATGGCGAGGCGGCGGCGGCGG
CGGCCCTATAAAAAGCGAAGCGCGCGGCGGGCGGGAGTCGCTGCGACGCTGCCTTCGCCCCGTGCCCCGC
TCCGCCGCCGCCTCGCGCCGCCCGCCCCGGCTCTGACTGACCGCGTTACTCCCACAGGTGAGCGGGCGGG
ACGGCCCTTCTCCTCCGGGCTGTAATTAGCTGAGCAAGAGGTAAGGGTTTAAGGGATGGTTGGTTGGTGG
GGTATTAATGTTTAATTACCTGGAGCACCTGCCTGAAATCACTTTTTTTCAGGTTGGACCGGTGCCACCA
TGGACTATAAGGACCACGACGGAGACTACAAGGATCATGATATTGATTACAAAGACGATGACGATAAGAT
GGCCCCAAAGAAGAAGCGGAAGGTCGGTATCCACGGAGTCCCAGCAGCCGACAAGAAGTACAGCATCGGC
CTGGACATCGGCACCAACTCTGTGGGCTGGGCCGTGATCACCGACGAGTACAAGGTGCCCAGCAAGAAAT
TCAAGGTGCTGGGCAACACCGACCGGCACAGCATCAAGAAGAACCTGATCGGAGCCCTGCTGTTCGACAG
CGGCGAAACAGCCGAGGCCACCCGGCTGAAGAGAACCGCCAGAAGAAGATACACCAGACGGAAGAACCGG
ATCTGCTATCTGCAAGAGATCTTCAGCAACGAGATGGCCAAGGTGGACGACAGCTTCTTCCACAGACTGG
AAGAGTCCTTCCTGGTGGAAGAGGATAAGAAGCACGAGCGGCACCCCATCTTCGGCAACATCGTGGACGA
GGTGGCCTACCACGAGAAGTACCCCACCATCTACCACCTGAGAAAGAAACTGGTGGACAGCACCGACAAG
GCCGACCTGCGGCTGATCTATCTGGCCCTGGCCCACATGATCAAGTTCCGGGGCCACTTCCTGATCGAGG
GCGACCTGAACCCCGACAACAGCGACGTGGACAAGCTGTTCATCCAGCTGGTGCAGACCTACAACCAGCT
GTTCGAGGAAAACCCCATCAACGCCAGCGGCGTGGACGCCAAGGCCATCCTGTCTGCCAGACTGAGCAAG
AGCAGACGGCTGGAAAATCTGATCGCCCAGCTGCCCGGCGAGAAGAAGAATGGCCTGTTCGGAAACCTGA
TTGCCCTGAGCCTGGGCCTGACCCCCAACTTCAAGAGCAACTTCGACCTGGCCGAGGATGCCAAACTGCA
GCTGAGCAAGGACACCTACGACGACGACCTGGACAACCTGCTGGCCCAGATCGGCGACCAGTACGCCGAC
CTGTTTCTGGCCGCCAAGAACCTGTCCGACGCCATCCTGCTGAGCGACATCCTGAGAGTGAACACCGAGA
TCACCAAGGCCCCCCTGAGCGCCTCTATGATCAAGAGATACGACGAGCACCACCAGGACCTGACCCTGCT
GAAAGCTCTCGTGCGGCAGCAGCTGCCTGAGAAGTACAAAGAGATTTTCTTCGACCAGAGCAAGAACGGC
TACGCCGGCTACATTGACGGCGGAGCCAGCCAGGAAGAGTTCTACAAGTTCATCAAGCCCATCCTGGAAA
AGATGGACGGCACCGAGGAACTGCTCGTGAAGCTGAACAGAGAGGACCTGCTGCGGAAGCAGCGGACCTT
CGACAACGGCAGCATCCCCCACCAGATCCACCTGGGAGAGCTGCACGCCATTCTGCGGCGGCAGGAAGAT
TTTTACCCATTCCTGAAGGACAACCGGGAAAAGATCGAGAAGATCCTGACCTTCCGCATCCCCTACTACG
TGGGCCCTCTGGCCAGGGGAAACAGCAGATTCGCCTGGATGACCAGAAAGAGCGAGGAAACCATCACCCC
CTGGAACTTCGAGGAAGTGGTGGACAAGGGCGCTTCCGCCCAGAGCTTCATCGAGCGGATGACCAACTTC
GATAAGAACCTGCCCAACGAGAAGGTGCTGCCCAAGCACAGCCTGCTGTACGAGTACTTCACCGTGTATA
ACGAGCTGACCAAAGTGAAATACGTGACCGAGGGAATGAGAAAGCCCGCCTTCCTGAGCGGCGAGCAGAA
AAAGGCCATCGTGGACCTGCTGTTCAAGACCAACCGGAAAGTGACCGTGAAGCAGCTGAAAGAGGACTAC
TTCAAGAAAATCGAGTGCTTCGACTCCGTGGAAATCTCCGGCGTGGAAGATCGGTTCAACGCCTCCCTGG
GCACATACCACGATCTGCTGAAAATTATCAAGGACAAGGACTTCCTGGACAATGAGGAAAACGAGGACAT
TCTGGAAGATATCGTGCTGACCCTGACACTGTTTGAGGACAGAGAGATGATCGAGGAACGGCTGAAAACC
TATGCCCACCTGTTCGACGACAAAGTGATGAAGCAGCTGAAGCGGCGGAGATACACCGGCTGGGGCAGGC
TGAGCCGGAAGCTGATCAACGGCATCCGGGACAAGCAGTCCGGCAAGACAATCCTGGATTTCCTGAAGTC
CGACGGCTTCGCCAACAGAAACTTCATGCAGCTGATCCACGACGACAGCCTGACCTTTAAAGAGGACATC
CAGAAAGCCCAGGTGTCCGGCCAGGGCGATAGCCTGCACGAGCACATTGCCAATCTGGCCGGCAGCCCCG
CCATTAAGAAGGGCATCCTGCAGACAGTGAAGGTGGTGGACGAGCTCGTGAAAGTGATGGGCCGGCACAA
GCCCGAGAACATCGTGATCGAAATGGCCAGAGAGAACCAGACCACCCAGAAGGGACAGAAGAACAGCCGC
GAGAGAATGAAGCGGATCGAAGAGGGCATCAAAGAGCTGGGCAGCCAGATCCTGAAAGAACACCCCGTGG
AAAACACCCAGCTGCAGAACGAGAAGCTGTACCTGTACTACCTGCAGAATGGGCGGGATATGTACGTGGA
CCAGGAACTGGACATCAACCGGCTGTCCGACTACGATGTGGACCATATCGTGCCTCAGAGCTTTCTGAAG
GACGACTCCATCGACAACAAGGTGCTGACCAGAAGCGACAAGAACCGGGGCAAGAGCGACAACGTGCCCT
CCGAAGAGGTCGTGAAGAAGATGAAGAACTACTGGCGGCAGCTGCTGAACGCCAAGCTGATTACCCAGAG
AAAGTTCGACAATCTGACCAAGGCCGAGAGAGGCGGCCTGAGCGAACTGGATAAGGCCGGCTTCATCAAG
AGACAGCTGGTGGAAACCCGGCAGATCACAAAGCACGTGGCACAGATCCTGGACTCCCGGATGAACACTA
AGTACGACGAGAATGACAAGCTGATCCGGGAAGTGAAAGTGATCACCCTGAAGTCCAAGCTGGTGTCCGA
TTTCCGGAAGGATTTCCAGTTTTACAAAGTGCGCGAGATCAACAACTACCACCACGCCCACGACGCCTAC
CTGAACGCCGTCGTGGGAACCGCCCTGATCAAAAAGTACCCTAAGCTGGAAAGCGAGTTCGTGTACGGCG
ACTACAAGGTGTACGACGTGCGGAAGATGATCGCCAAGAGCGAGCAGGAAATCGGCAAGGCTACCGCCAA
GTACTTCTTCTACAGCAACATCATGAACTTTTTCAAGACCGAGATTACCCTGGCCAACGGCGAGATCCGG
AAGCGGCCTCTGATCGAGACAAACGGCGAAACCGGGGAGATCGTGTGGGATAAGGGCCGGGATTTTGCCA
CCGTGCGGAAAGTGCTGAGCATGCCCCAAGTGAATATCGTGAAAAAGACCGAGGTGCAGACAGGCGGCTT
CAGCAAAGAGTCTATCCTGCCCAAGAGGAACAGCGATAAGCTGATCGCCAGAAAGAAGGACTGGGACCCT
AAGAAGTACGGCGGCTTCGACAGCCCCACCGTGGCCTATTCTGTGCTGGTGGTGGCCAAAGTGGAAAAGG
GCAAGTCCAAGAAACTGAAGAGTGTGAAAGAGCTGCTGGGGATCACCATCATGGAAAGAAGCAGCTTCGA
GAAGAATCCCATCGACTTTCTGGAAGCCAAGGGCTACAAAGAAGTGAAAAAGGACCTGATCATCAAGCTG
CCTAAGTACTCCCTGTTCGAGCTGGAAAACGGCCGGAAGAGAATGCTGGCCTCTGCCGGCGAACTGCAGA
AGGGAAACGAACTGGCCCTGCCCTCCAAATATGTGAACTTCCTGTACCTGGCCAGCCACTATGAGAAGCT
GAAGGGCTCCCCCGAGGATAATGAGCAGAAACAGCTGTTTGTGGAACAGCACAAGCACTACCTGGACGAG
ATCATCGAGCAGATCAGCGAGTTCTCCAAGAGAGTGATCCTGGCCGACGCTAATCTGGACAAAGTGCTGT
CCGCCTACAACAAGCACCGGGATAAGCCCATCAGAGAGCAGGCCGAGAATATCATCCACCTGTTTACCCT
GACCAATCTGGGAGCCCCTGCCGCCTTCAAGTACTTTGACACCACCATCGACCGGAAGAGGTACACCAGC
ACCAAAGAGGTGCTGGACGCCACCCTGATCCACCAGAGCATCACCGGCCTGTACGAGACACGGATCGACC
TGTCTCAGCTGGGAGGCGACAAAAGGCCGGCGGCCACGAAAAAGGCCGGCCAGGCAAAAAAGAAAAAGTA
AGAATTCCTAGAGCTCGCTGATCAGCCTCGACTGTGCCTTCTAGTTGCCAGCCATCTGTTGTTTGCCCCT
CCCCCGTGCCTTCCTTGACCCTGGAAGGTGCCACTCCCACTGTCCTTTCCTAATAAAATGAGGAAATTGC
ATCGCATTGTCTGAGTAGGTGTCATTCTATTCTGGGGGGTGGGGTGGGGCAGGACAGCAAGGGGGAGGAT
TGGGAAGAGAATAGCAGGCATGCTGGGGAGCGGCCGCAGGAACCCCTAGTGATGGAGTTGGCCACTCCCT
CTCTGCGCGCTCGCTCGCTCACTGAGGCCGGGCGACCAAAGGTCGCCCGACGCCCGGGCTTTGCCCGGGC
GGCCTCAGTGAGCGAGCGAGCGCGCAGCTGCCTGCAGGGGCGCCTGATGCGGTATTTTCTCCTTACGCAT
CTGTGCGGTATTTCACACCGCATA
[142 nt withheld, positions 5695-5836]
C
[141 nt withheld, positions 5838-5978]
CCTTTGACGTTGGAGTCCACGTTCTTT
[37 nt withheld, positions 6006-6042]
ACCCTATCTCGGGCTATTCTTTTGATTTATAAGGGATTTTGCCGATTTCGGCCTATTGGTTAAAAAATGA
GCTGATTTAACAAAAATTTAACGCGAATTTTAACAAAATATTAACGTTTACAATTTTATGGTGCACTCTC
AGTACAATCTGCTCTGATGCCGCATAGTTAAGCCAGCCCCGACACCCGCCAACACCCGCTGACGCGCCCT
GACGGGCTTGTCTGCTCCCGGCATCCGCTTACAGACAAGCTGTGACCGTCTCCGGGAGCTGCATGTGTCA
GAGGTTTTCACCGTCATCACCGAAACGCGCGAGACGAAAGGGCCTCGTGATACGCCTATTTTTATAGGTT
AATGTCATGATAATAATGGTTTCTTAGACGTCAGGTGGCACTTTTCGGGGAAATGTGCGCGGAACCCCTA
TTTGTTTATTTTTCTAAATACATTCAAATATGTATCCGCTCATGAGACAATAACCCTGATAAATGCTTCA
ATAATATTGAAAAAGGAAGAGTATGAGTATTCAACATTTCCGTGTCGCCCTTATTCCCTTTTTTGCGGCA
TTTTGCCTTCCTGTTTTTGCTCACCCAGAAACGCTGGTGAAAGTAAAAGATGCTGAAGATCAGTTGGGTG
CACGAGTGGGTTACATCGAACTGGATCTCAACAGCGGTAAGATCCTTGAGAGTTTTCGCCCCGAAGAACG
TTTTCCAATGATGAGCACTTTTAAAGTTCTGCTATGTGGCGCGGTATTATCCCGTATTGACGCCGGGCAA
GAGCAACTCGGTCGCCGCATACACTATTCTCAGAATGACTTGGTTGAGTACTCACCAGTCACAGAAAAGC
ATCTTACGGATGGCATGACAGTAAGAGAATTATGCAGTGCTGCCATAACCATGAGTGATAACACTGCGGC
CAACTTACTTCTGACAACGATCGGAGGACCGAAGGAGCTAACCGCTTTTTTGCACAACATGGGGGATCAT
GTAACTCGCCTTGATCGTTGGGAACCGGAGCTGAATGAAGCCATACCAAACGACGAGCGTGACACCACGA
TGCCTGTAGCAATGGCAACAACGTTGCGCAAACTATTAACTGGCGAACTACTTACTCTAGCTTCCCGGCA
ACAATTAATAGACTGGATGGAGGCGGATAAAGTTGCAGGACCACTTCTGCGCTCGGCCCTTCCGGCTGGC
TGGTTTATTGCTGATAAATCTGGAGCCGGTGAGCGTGGAAGCCGCGGTATCATTGCAGCACTGGGGCCAG
ATGGTAAGCCCTCCCGTATCGTAGTTATCTACACGACGGGGAGTCAGGCAACTATGGATGAACGAAATAG
ACAGATCGCTGAGATAGGTGCCTCACTGATTAAGCATTGGTAACTGTCAGACCAAGTTTACTCATATATA
CTTTAGATTGATTTAAAACTTCATTTTTAATTTAAAAGGATCTAGGTGAAGATCCTTTTTGATAATCTCA
TGACCAAAATCCCTTAACGTGAGTTTTCGTTCCACTGAGCGTCAGACCCCGTAGAAAAGATCAAAGGATC
TTCTTGAGATCCTTTTTTTCTGCGCGTAATCTGCTGCTTGCAAACAAAAAAACCACCGCTACCAGCGGTG
GTTTGTTTGCCGGATCAAGAGCTACCAACTCTTTTTCCGAAGGTAACTGGCTTCAGCAGAGCGCAGATAC
CAAATACTGTCCTTCTAGTGTAGCCGTAGTTAGGCCACCACTTCAAGAACTCTGTAGCACCGCCTACATA
CCTCGCTCTGCTAATCCTGTTACCAGTGGCTGCTGCCAGTGGCGATAAGTCGTGTCTTACCGGGTTGGAC
TCAAGACGATAGTTACCGGATAAGGCGCAGCGGTCGGGCTGAACGGGGGGTTCGTGCACACAGCCCAGCT
TGGAGCGAACGACCTACACCGAACTGAGATACCTACAGCGTGAGCTATGAGAAAGCGCCACGCTTCCCGA
AGGGAGAAAGGCGGACAGGTATCCGGTAAGCGGCAGGGTCGGAACAGGAGAGCGCACGAGGGAGCTTCCA
GGGGGAAACGCCTGGTATCTTTATAGTCCTGTCGGGTTTCGCCACCTCTGACTTGAGCGTCGATTTTTGT
GATGCTCGTCAGGGGGGCGGAGCCTATGGAAAAACGCCAGCAACGCGGCCTTTTTACGGTTCCTGGCCTT
TTGCTGGCCTTTTGCTCACATGTGAGGGCCTATTTCCCATGATTCCTTCATATTTGCATATACGATACAA
GGCTGTTAGAGAGATAATTGGAATTAATTTGACTGTAAACACAAAGATATTAGTACAAAATACGTGACGT
AGAAAGTAATAATTTCTTGGGTAGTTTGCAGTTTTAAAATTATGTTTTAAAATGGACTATCATATGCTTA
CCGTAACTTGAAAGTATTTCGATTTCTTGGCTTTATATATCTTGTGGAAAGGACGAAACACCGACAAGCT
TCTCTTCACAGGGTTT
Features (pLannotate 1.2.2; 18 found; start..end, strand, type, name):
     79..122     +  misc_RNA       gRNA scaffold (fragment): guide RNA scaffold for the Streptococcus pyogenes CRISPR/Cas9 system
    169..454     +  enhancer       CMV enhancer: human cytomegalovirus immediate early enhancer; contains an 18-bp deletion relative to the standard CMV enhancer
    456..733     +  promoter       chicken β-actin promoter: No description available
    734..962     +  intron         hybrid intron: hybrid between chicken β-actin (CBA) and minute virus of mice (MMV) introns (Gray et al., 2011)
   1100..2701    +  CDS            Cas9(N): N-terminal portion of Streptococcus pyogenes Cas9 (Zetsche et al., 2015)
   2702..5200    +  CDS            Cas9(C): C-terminal portion of Streptococcus pyogenes Cas9 (Zetsche et al., 2015)
   5201..5248    +  CDS            nucleoplasmin NLS: bipartite nuclear localization signal from nucleoplasmin
   5282..5393    +  polyA_signal   bGH poly(A) signal: bovine growth hormone polyadenylation signal
   5498..5638    +  repeat_region  AAV2 ITR: inverted terminal repeat of adeno-associated virus serotype 2 inverted
   5643..5694    -  misc_feature   bom (fragment): basis of mobility region from pBR322
   5713..6093    +  rep_origin     M13 ori (sequence partly withheld): M13 bacteriophage origin of replication; arrow indicates direction of (+) strand synthesis
   6169..6218    -  misc_feature   bom (fragment): basis of mobility region from pBR322
   6320..6355    -  CDS            rop (fragment): Rop protein, which maintains plasmids at low copy number; rop
   6450..6554    +  promoter       AmpR promoter: bla
   6555..7415    +  CDS            AmpR: β-lactamase; bla; confers resistance to ampicillin, carbenicillin, and related antibiotics
   7586..8174    +  rep_origin     ori: high-copy-number ColE1/pMB1/pBR322/pUC origin of replication
   8236..8476    +  promoter       U6 promoter: RNA polymerase III promoter for human U6 snRNA
   8505..72      +  misc_RNA       gRNA scaffold (across the origin): guide RNA scaffold for the Streptococcus pyogenes CRISPR/Cas9 system
