>Addgene plasmid #112403 | pZNF75A.1.0-gDNA | addgene full sequence | sequence record 230258 | Addgene NGS Result
TAGAGCTAGAAATAGCAAGTTAAAATAAGGCTAGTCCGTTATCAACTTGAAAAAGTGGCACCGAGTCGGT
GCTTTTTTGTTTTAGAGCTAGAAATAGCAAGTTAAAATAAGGCTAGTCCGTTTTTAGCGCGTGCGCCAAT
TCTGCAGACAAATGGCTCTAGAGGTACCCGTTACATAACTTACGGTAAATGGCCCGCCTGGCTGACCGCC
CAACGACCCCCGCCCATTGACGTCAATAGTAACGCCAATAGGGACTTTCCATTGACGTCAATGGGTGGAG
TATTTACGGTAAACTGCCCACTTGGCAGTACATCAAGTGTATCATATGCCAAGTACGCCCCCTATTGACG
TCAATGACGGTAAATGGCCCGCCTGGCATTGTGCCCAGTACATGACCTTATGGGACTTTCCTACTTGGCA
GTACATCTACGTATTAGTCATCGCTATTACCATGGTCGAGGTGAGCCCCACGTTCTGCTTCACTCTCCCC
ATCTCCCCCCCCTCCCCACCCCCAATTTTGTATTTATTTATTTTTTAATTATTTTGTGCAGCGATGGGGG
CGGGGGGGGGGGGGGGCGGGGCGGGGCGAGGCGGAGAGGTGCGGCGGCAGCCAATCAGAGCGGCGCGCTC
CGAAAGTTTCCTTTTATGGCGAGGCGGCGGCGGCGGCGGCCCTATAAAAAGCGAAGCGCGCGGCGGGCGG
GAGTCGCTGCGCGCTGCCTTCGCCCCGTGCCCCGCTCCGCCGCCGCCTCGCGCCGCCCGCCCCGGCTCTG
ACTGACCGCGTTACTCCCACAGGTGAGCGGGCGGGACGGCCCTTCTCCTCCGGGCTGTAATTAGCTGAGC
AAGAGGTAAGGGTTTAAGGGATGGTTGGTTGGTGGGGTATTAATGTTTAATTACCTGGAGCACCTGCCTG
AAATCACTTTTTTTCAGGTTGGACCGGTGCCACCATGGACTATAAGGACCACGACGGAGACTACAAGGAT
CATGATATTGATTACAAAGACGATGACGATAAGATGGCCCCAAAGAAGAAGCGGAAGGTCGGTATCCACG
GAGTCCCAGCAGCCGACAAGAAGTACAGCATCGGCCTGGACATCGGCACCAACTCTGTGGGCTGGGCCGT
GATCACCGACGAGTACAAGGTGCCCAGCAAGAAATTCAAGGTGCTGGGCAACACCGACCGGCACAGCATC
AAGAAGAACCTGATCGGAGCCCTGCTGTTCGACAGCGGCGAAACAGCCGAGGCCACCCGGCTGAAGAGAA
CCGCCAGAAGAAGATACACCAGACGGAAGAACCGGATCTGCTATCTGCAAGAGATCTTCAGCAACGAGAT
GGCCAAGGTGGACGACAGCTTCTTCCACAGACTGGAAGAGTCCTTCCTGGTGGAAGAGGATAAGAAGCAC
GAGCGGCACCCCATCTTCGGCAACATCGTGGACGAGGTGGCCTACCACGAGAAGTACCCCACCATCTACC
ACCTGAGAAAGAAACTGGTGGACAGCACCGACAAGGCCGACCTGCGGCTGATCTATCTGGCCCTGGCCCA
CATGATCAAGTTCCGGGGCCACTTCCTGATCGAGGGCGACCTGAACCCCGACAACAGCGACGTGGACAAG
CTGTTCATCCAGCTGGTGCAGACCTACAACCAGCTGTTCGAGGAAAACCCCATCAACGCCAGCGGCGTGG
ACGCCAAGGCCATCCTGTCTGCCAGACTGAGCAAGAGCAGACGGCTGGAAAATCTGATCGCCCAGCTGCC
CGGCGAGAAGAAGAATGGCCTGTTCGGAAACCTGATTGCCCTGAGCCTGGGCCTGACCCCCAACTTCAAG
AGCAACTTCGACCTGGCCGAGGATGCCAAACTGCAGCTGAGCAAGGACACCTACGACGACGACCTGGACA
ACCTGCTGGCCCAGATCGGCGACCAGTACGCCGACCTGTTTCTGGCCGCCAAGAACCTGTCCGACGCCAT
CCTGCTGAGCGACATCCTGAGAGTGAACACCGAGATCACCAAGGCCCCCCTGAGCGCCTCTATGATCAAG
AGATACGACGAGCACCACCAGGACCTGACCCTGCTGAAAGCTCTCGTGCGGCAGCAGCTGCCTGAGAAGT
ACAAAGAGATTTTCTTCGACCAGAGCAAGAACGGCTACGCCGGCTACATTGACGGCGGAGCCAGCCAGGA
AGAGTTCTACAAGTTCATCAAGCCCATCCTGGAAAAGATGGACGGCACCGAGGAACTGCTCGTGAAGCTG
AACAGAGAGGACCTGCTGCGGAAGCAGCGGACCTTCGACAACGGCAGCATCCCCCACCAGATCCACCTGG
GAGAGCTGCACGCCATTCTGCGGCGGCAGGAAGATTTTTACCCATTCCTGAAGGACAACCGGGAAAAGAT
CGAGAAGATCCTGACCTTCCGCATCCCCTACTACGTGGGCCCTCTGGCCAGGGGAAACAGCAGATTCGCC
TGGATGACCAGAAAGAGCGAGGAAACCATCACCCCCTGGAACTTCGAGGAAGTGGTGGACAAGGGCGCTT
CCGCCCAGAGCTTCATCGAGCGGATGACCAACTTCGATAAGAACCTGCCCAACGAGAAGGTGCTGCCCAA
GCACAGCCTGCTGTACGAGTACTTCACCGTGTATAACGAGCTGACCAAAGTGAAATACGTGACCGAGGGA
ATGAGAAAGCCCGCCTTCCTGAGCGGCGAGCAGAAAAAGGCCATCGTGGACCTGCTGTTCAAGACCAACC
GGAAAGTGACCGTGAAGCAGCTGAAAGAGGACTACTTCAAGAAAATCGAGTGCTTCGACTCCGTGGAAAT
CTCCGGCGTGGAAGATCGGTTCAACGCCTCCCTGGGCACATACCACGATCTGCTGAAAATTATCAAGGAC
AAGGACTTCCTGGACAATGAGGAAAACGAGGACATTCTGGAAGATATCGTGCTGACCCTGACACTGTTTG
AGGACAGAGAGATGATCGAGGAACGGCTGAAAACCTATGCCCACCTGTTCGACGACAAAGTGATGAAGCA
GCTGAAGCGGCGGAGATACACCGGCTGGGGCAGGCTGAGCCGGAAGCTGATCAACGGCATCCGGGACAAG
CAGTCCGGCAAGACAATCCTGGATTTCCTGAAGTCCGACGGCTTCGCCAACAGAAACTTCATGCAGCTGA
TCCACGACGACAGCCTGACCTTTAAAGAGGACATCCAGAAAGCCCAGGTGTCCGGCCAGGGCGATAGCCT
GCACGAGCACATTGCCAATCTGGCCGGCAGCCCCGCCATTAAGAAGGGCATCCTGCAGACAGTGAAGGTG
GTGGACGAGCTCGTGAAAGTGATGGGCCGGCACAAGCCCGAGAACATCGTGATCGAAATGGCCAGAGAGA
ACCAGACCACCCAGAAGGGACAGAAGAACAGCCGCGAGAGAATGAAGCGGATCGAAGAGGGCATCAAAGA
GCTGGGCAGCCAGATCCTGAAAGAACACCCCGTGGAAAACACCCAGCTGCAGAACGAGAAGCTGTACCTG
TACTACCTGCAGAATGGGCGGGATATGTACGTGGACCAGGAACTGGACATCAACCGGCTGTCCGACTACG
ATGTGGACCATATCGTGCCTCAGAGCTTTCTGAAGGACGACTCCATCGACAACAAGGTGCTGACCAGAAG
CGACAAGAACCGGGGCAAGAGCGACAACGTGCCCTCCGAAGAGGTCGTGAAGAAGATGAAGAACTACTGG
CGGCAGCTGCTGAACGCCAAGCTGATTACCCAGAGAAAGTTCGACAATCTGACCAAGGCCGAGAGAGGCG
GCCTGAGCGAACTGGATAAGGCCGGCTTCATCAAGAGACAGCTGGTGGAAACCCGGCAGATCACAAAGCA
CGTGGCACAGATCCTGGACTCCCGGATGAACACTAAGTACGACGAGAATGACAAGCTGATCCGGGAAGTG
AAAGTGATCACCCTGAAGTCCAAGCTGGTGTCCGATTTCCGGAAGGATTTCCAGTTTTACAAAGTGCGCG
AGATCAACAACTACCACCACGCCCACGACGCCTACCTGAACGCCGTCGTGGGAACCGCCCTGATCAAAAA
GTACCCTAAGCTGGAAAGCGAGTTCGTGTACGGCGACTACAAGGTGTACGACGTGCGGAAGATGATCGCC
AAGAGCGAGCAGGAAATCGGCAAGGCTACCGCCAAGTACTTCTTCTACAGCAACATCATGAACTTTTTCA
AGACCGAGATTACCCTGGCCAACGGCGAGATCCGGAAGCGGCCTCTGATCGAGACAAACGGCGAAACCGG
GGAGATCGTGTGGGATAAGGGCCGGGATTTTGCCACCGTGCGGAAAGTGCTGAGCATGCCCCAAGTGAAT
ATCGTGAAAAAGACCGAGGTGCAGACAGGCGGCTTCAGCAAAGAGTCTATCCTGCCCAAGAGGAACAGCG
ATAAGCTGATCGCCAGAAAGAAGGACTGGGACCCTAAGAAGTACGGCGGCTTCGACAGCCCCACCGTGGC
CTATTCTGTGCTGGTGGTGGCCAAAGTGGAAAAGGGCAAGTCCAAGAAACTGAAGAGTGTGAAAGAGCTG
CTGGGGATCACCATCATGGAAAGAAGCAGCTTCGAGAAGAATCCCATCGACTTTCTGGAAGCCAAGGGCT
ACAAAGAAGTGAAAAAGGACCTGATCATCAAGCTGCCTAAGTACTCCCTGTTCGAGCTGGAAAACGGCCG
GAAGAGAATGCTGGCCTCTGCCGGCGAACTGCAGAAGGGAAACGAACTGGCCCTGCCCTCCAAATATGTG
AACTTCCTGTACCTGGCCAGCCACTATGAGAAGCTGAAGGGCTCCCCCGAGGATAATGAGCAGAAACAGC
TGTTTGTGGAACAGCACAAGCACTACCTGGACGAGATCATCGAGCAGATCAGCGAGTTCTCCAAGAGAGT
GATCCTGGCCGACGCTAATCTGGACAAAGTGCTGTCCGCCTACAACAAGCACCGGGATAAGCCCATCAGA
GAGCAGGCCGAGAATATCATCCACCTGTTTACCCTGACCAATCTGGGAGCCCCTGCCGCCTTCAAGTACT
TTGACACCACCATCGACCGGAAGAGGTACACCAGCACCAAAGAGGTGCTGGACGCCACCCTGATCCACCA
GAGCATCACCGGCCTGTACGAGACACGGATCGACCTGTCTCAGCTGGGAGGCGACAAAAGGCCGGCGGCC
ACGAAAAAGGCCGGCCAGGCAAAAAAGAAAAAGTAAGAATTCCTAGAGCTCGCTGATCAGCCTCGACTGT
GCCTTCTAGTTGCCAGCCATCTGTTGTTTGCCCCTCCCCCGTGCCTTCCTTGACCCTGGAAGGTGCCACT
CCCACTGTCCTTTCCTAATAAAATGAGGAAATTGCATCGCATTGTCTGAGTAGGTGTCATTCTATTCTGG
GGGGTGGGGTGGGGCAGGACAGCAAGGGGGAGGATTGGGAAGAGAATAGCAGGCATGCTGGGGAGCGGCC
GCAGGAACCCCTAGTGATGGAGTTGGCCACTCCCTCTCTGCGCGCTCGCTCGCTCACTGAGGCCGGGCGA
CCAAAGGTCGCCCGACGCCCGGGCTTTGCCCGGGCGGCCTCAGTGAGCGAGCGAGCGCGCAGCTGCCTGC
AGGGGCGCCTGATGCGGTATTTTCTCCTTACGCATCTGTGCGGTATTTCACACCGCATA
[95 nt withheld, positions 5660-5754]
T
[46 nt withheld, positions 5756-5801]
C
[141 nt withheld, positions 5803-5943]
CCTTTGACGTTGGAGTCCACGTTCTTT
[37 nt withheld, positions 5971-6007]
ACTCTATCTCGGGCTATTCTTTTGATTTATAAGGGATTTTGCCGATTTCGGTCTATTGGTTAAAAAATGA
GCTGATTTAACAAAAATTTAACGCGAATTTTAACAAAATATTAACGTTTACAATTTTATGGTGCACTCTC
AGTACAATCTGCTCTGATGCCGCATAGTTAAGCCAGCCCCGACACCCGCCAACACCCGCTGACGCGCCCT
GACGGGCTTGTCTGCTCCCGGCATCCGCTTACAGACAAGCTGTGACCGTCTCCGGGAGCTGCATGTGTCA
GAGGTTTTCACCGTCATCACCGAAACGCGCGAGACGAAAGGGCCTCGTGATACGCCTATTTTTATAGGTT
AATGTCATGATAATAATGGTTTCTTAGACGTCAGGTGGCACTTTTCGGGGAAATGTGCGCGGAACCCCTA
TTTGTTTATTTTTCTAAATACATTCAAATATGTATCCGCTCATGAGACAATAACCCTGATAAATGCTTCA
ATAATATTGAAAAAGGAAGAGTATGAGTATTCAACATTTCCGTGTCGCCCTTATTCCCTTTTTTGCGGCA
TTTTGCCTTCCTGTTTTTGCTCACCCAGAAACGCTGGTGAAAGTAAAAGATGCTGAAGATCAGTTGGGTG
CACGAGTGGGTTACATCGAACTGGATCTCAACAGCGGTAAGATCCTTGAGAGTTTTCGCCCCGAAGAACG
TTTTCCAATGATGAGCACTTTTAAAGTTCTGCTATGTGGCGCGGTATTATCCCGTATTGACGCCGGGCAA
GAGCAACTCGGTCGCCGCATACACTATTCTCAGAATGACTTGGTTGAGTACTCACCAGTCACAGAAAAGC
ATCTTACGGATGGCATGACAGTAAGAGAATTATGCAGTGCTGCCATAACCATGAGTGATAACACTGCGGC
CAACTTACTTCTGACAACGATCGGAGGACCGAAGGAGCTAACCGCTTTTTTGCACAACATGGGGGATCAT
GTAACTCGCCTTGATCGTTGGGAACCGGAGCTGAATGAAGCCATACCAAACGACGAGCGTGACACCACGA
TGCCTGTAGCAATGGCAACAACGTTGCGCAAACTATTAACTGGCGAACTACTTACTCTAGCTTCCCGGCA
ACAATTAATAGACTGGATGGAGGCGGATAAAGTTGCAGGACCACTTCTGCGCTCGGCCCTTCCGGCTGGC
TGGTTTATTGCTGATAAATCTGGAGCCGGTGAGCGTGGAAGCCGCGGTATCATTGCAGCACTGGGGCCAG
ATGGTAAGCCCTCCCGTATCGTAGTTATCTACACGACGGGGAGTCAGGCAACTATGGATGAACGAAATAG
ACAGATCGCTGAGATAGGTGCCTCACTGATTAAGCATTGGTAACTGTCAGACCAAGTTTACTCATATATA
CTTTAGATTGATTTAAAACTTCATTTTTAATTTAAAAGGATCTAGGTGAAGATCCTTTTTGATAATCTCA
TGACCAAAATCCCTTAACGTGAGTTTTCGTTCCACTGAGCGTCAGACCCCGTAGAAAAGATCAAAGGATC
TTCTTGAGATCCTTTTTTTCTGCGCGTAATCTGCTGCTTGCAAACAAAAAAACCACCGCTACCAGCGGTG
GTTTGTTTGCCGGATCAAGAGCTACCAACTCTTTTTCCGAAGGTAACTGGCTTCAGCAGAGCGCAGATAC
CAAATACTGTTCTTCTAGTGTAGCCGTAGTTAGGCCACCACTTCAAGAACTCTGTAGCACCGCCTACATA
CCTCGCTCTGCTAATCCTGTTACCAGTGGCTGCTGCCAGTGGCGATAAGTCGTGTCTTACCGGGTTGGAC
TCAAGACGATAGTTACCGGATAAGGCGCAGCGGTCGGGCTGAACGGGGGGTTCGTGCACACAGCCCAGCT
TGGAGCGAACGACCTACACCGAACTGAGATACCTACAGCGTGAGCTATGAGAAAGCGCCACGCTTCCCGA
AGGGAGAAAGGCGGACAGGTATCCGGTAAGCGGCAGGGTCGGAACAGGAGAGCGCACGAGGGAGCTTCCA
GGGGGAAACGCCTGGTATCTTTATAGTCCTGTCGGGTTTCGCCACCTCTGACTTGAGCGTCGATTTTTGT
GATGCTCGTCAGGGGGGCGGAGCCTATGGAAAAACGCCAGCAACGCGGCCTTTTTACGGTTCCTGGCCTT
TTGCTGGCCTTTTGCTCACATGTGAGGGCCTATTTCCCATGATTCCTTCATATTTGCATATACGATACAA
GGCTGTTAGAGAGATAATTGGAATTAATTTGACTGTAAACACAAAGATATTAGTACAAAATACGTGACGT
AGAAAGTAATAATTTCTTGGGTAGTTTGCAGTTTTAAAATTATGTTTTAAAATGGACTATCATATGCTTA
CCGTAACTTGAAAGTATTTCGATTTCTTGGCTTTATATATCTTGTGGAAAGGACGAAACACCGGACAAGC
TTCTCTTCACAGGGTTT
Features (pLannotate 1.2.2; 18 found; start..end, strand, type, name):
     79..122     +  misc_RNA       gRNA scaffold (fragment): guide RNA scaffold for the Streptococcus pyogenes CRISPR/Cas9 system
    169..454     +  enhancer       CMV enhancer: human cytomegalovirus immediate early enhancer; contains an 18-bp deletion relative to the standard CMV enhancer
    557..699     +  promoter       chicken β-actin promoter (fragment): No description available
    700..927     +  intron         hybrid intron: hybrid between chicken β-actin (CBA) and minute virus of mice (MMV) introns (Gray et al., 2011)
   1065..2666    +  CDS            Cas9(N): N-terminal portion of Streptococcus pyogenes Cas9 (Zetsche et al., 2015)
   2667..5165    +  CDS            Cas9(C): C-terminal portion of Streptococcus pyogenes Cas9 (Zetsche et al., 2015)
   5166..5213    +  CDS            nucleoplasmin NLS: bipartite nuclear localization signal from nucleoplasmin
   5247..5358    +  polyA_signal   bGH poly(A) signal: bovine growth hormone polyadenylation signal
   5463..5603    +  repeat_region  AAV2 ITR: inverted terminal repeat of adeno-associated virus serotype 2 inverted
   5608..5659    -  misc_feature   bom (fragment): basis of mobility region from pBR322
   5678..6133    +  rep_origin     f1 ori (sequence partly withheld): f1 bacteriophage origin of replication; arrow indicates direction of (+) strand synthesis
   6134..6183    -  misc_feature   bom (fragment): basis of mobility region from pBR322
   6285..6320    -  CDS            rop (fragment): Rop protein, which maintains plasmids at low copy number; rop
   6415..6519    +  promoter       AmpR promoter: bla
   6520..7380    +  CDS            AmpR: β-lactamase; bla; confers resistance to ampicillin, carbenicillin, and related antibiotics
   7551..8139    +  rep_origin     ori: high-copy-number ColE1/pMB1/pBR322/pUC origin of replication
   8201..8441    +  promoter       U6 promoter: RNA polymerase III promoter for human U6 snRNA
   8471..72      +  misc_RNA       gRNA scaffold (across the origin): guide RNA scaffold for the Streptococcus pyogenes CRISPR/Cas9 system
