[The description below was written by a language model from this plasmid's Addgene catalogue record and pLannotate feature annotations shown in this document.]
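Description:
pZNF75A.1.0-gDNA is a mammalian CRISPR expression plasmid built on the pX330 backbone, delivering both Streptococcus pyogenes Cas9 and a single guide RNA directed against the human transcription factor gene ZNF75A. It is maintained in E. coli through a high-copy ColE1/pUC-type origin and selected with ampicillin via the β-lactamase gene and its native promoter. A filamentous phage origin (called f1 in one annotation and M13 in the other) is also present, as are small pBR322-derived bom and rop fragments and a single AAV2 inverted terminal repeat carried over from the backbone; one ITR on its own does not make this a packaging-competent AAV vector.

The payload consists of two expression units. A human U6 RNA polymerase III promoter drives the guide, made up of a 20-nucleotide ZNF75A-specific spacer cloned between BbsI sites (both destroyed in the process) and fused to the S. pyogenes gRNA scaffold. The depositor notes that the PAM listed with the target sequence is not part of the plasmid. The second unit uses a CMV enhancer, chicken β-actin promoter and hybrid intron to express Cas9, which the annotation software splits into contiguous N- and C-terminal portions that together form one full-length reading frame, followed by a nucleoplasmin nuclear localization signal and a bGH polyadenylation signal.

Two sequence records are annotated, a depositor sequence of 8,508 nt and a repository sequencing result of 8,474 nt. They share the same architecture, differing mainly in that the chicken β-actin promoter is detected only as a fragment in the shorter one. The depositor indicates the plasmid is meant to be used with a companion pZNF75A-donor plasmid, which suggests Cas9 cleavage paired with a repair template for editing at the ZNF75A locus, though the record does not describe the intended edit.
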