Addgene plasmid #112403: pZNF75A.1.0-gDNA
Purpose: CRISPR plasmid for expression of Cas9 and gRNA targeting human transcription factor ZNF75A
Depositing lab: Kevin White. Depositing organization: University of Chicago.
Backbone
  Vector backbone: pX330
  Backbone manufacturer: Zhang lab (Addgene plasmid ID: 42230)
  Vector type: Mammalian Expression, CRISPR
Growth in bacteria
  Bacterial resistance: Ampicillin, 100 μg/mL
  Growth temperature: 37°C
  Growth strain: DH5alpha
  Copy number: High Copy
Gene/Insert
  Gene/Insert name: ZNF75A
  gRNA/shRNA sequence: GACAAGCTTCTCTTCACAGG TGG
  Species: H. sapiens (human)
  Entrez Gene: ZNF75A (a.k.a. FLJ31529, MGC59959)
  Cloning method: Restriction Enzyme; 5′ cloning site BbsI (destroyed during cloning); 3′ cloning site BbsI (destroyed during cloning)
  Sequencing primers: 5′ hU6-F (5'-GAGGGCCTATTTCCCATGATT-3')
Terms and licenses: Academic/Nonprofit Terms; Industry Terms: Not Available to Industry
Depositor comments: gRNA sequence listed includes 20 nucleotide target sequence, followed by the uncloned PAM sequence. The PAM sequence is not present in the plasmid. Use with plasmid pZNF75A-donor.
How to cite: pZNF75A.1.0-gDNA was a gift from Kevin White (Addgene plasmid # 112403 ; http://n2t.net/addgene:112403 ; RRID:Addgene_112403)
